>Addgene plasmid #183198 | pDONR221 Cas9-HMGB1 | addgene full sequence | sequence record 361238 | Addgene NGS Result
CTTTCCTGCGTTATCCCCTGATTCTGTGGATAACCGTATTACCGCCTTTGAGTGAGCTGATACCGCTCGC
CGCAGCCGAACGACCGAGCGCAGCGAGTCAGTGAGCGAGGAAGCGGAAGAGCGCCCAATACGCAAACCGC
CTCTCCCCGCGCGTTGGCCGATTCATTAATGCAGCTGGCACGACAGGTTTCCCGACTGGAAAGCGGGCAG
TGAGCGCAACGCAATTAATACGCGTACCGCTAGCCAGGAAGAGTTTGTAGAAACGCAAAAAGGCCATCCG
TCAGGATGGCCTTCTGCTTAGTTTGATGCCTGGCAGTTTATGGCGGGCGTCCTGCCCGCCACCCTCCGGG
CCGTTGCTTCACAACGTTCAAATCCGCTCCCGGCGGATTTGTCCTACTCAGGAGAGCGTTCACCGACAAA
CAACAGATAAAACGAAAGGCCCAGTCTTCCGACTGAGCCTTTCGTTTTATTTGATGCCTGGCAGTTCCCT
ACTCTCGCGTTAACGCTAGCATGGATGTTTTCCCAGTCACGACGTTGTAAAACGACGGCCAGTCTTAAGC
TCGGGCCCCAAATAATGATTTTATTTTGACTGATAGTGACCTGTTCGTTGCAACAAATTGATGAGCAATG
CTTTTTTATAATGCCAACTTTGTACAAAAAAGCAGGCTTCATGAAAAGGCCGGCGGCCACGAAAAAGGCC
GGCCAGGCAAAAAAGAAAAAGGACAAGAAGTACAGCATCGGCCTGGACATCGGCACCAACTCTGTGGGCT
GGGCCGTGATCACCGACGAGTACAAGGTGCCCAGCAAGAAATTCAAGGTGCTGGGCAACACCGACCGGCA
CAGCATCAAGAAGAACCTGATCGGAGCCCTGCTGTTCGACAGCGGCGAAACAGCCGAGGCCACCCGGCTG
AAGAGAACCGCCAGAAGAAGATACACCAGACGGAAGAACCGGATCTGCTATCTGCAAGAGATCTTCAGCA
ACGAGATGGCCAAGGTGGACGACAGCTTCTTCCACAGACTGGAAGAGTCCTTCCTGGTGGAAGAGGATAA
GAAGCACGAGCGGCACCCCATCTTCGGCAACATCGTGGACGAGGTGGCCTACCACGAGAAGTACCCCACC
ATCTACCACCTGAGAAAGAAACTGGTGGACAGCACCGACAAGGCCGACCTGCGGCTGATCTATCTGGCCC
TGGCCCACATGATCAAGTTCCGGGGCCACTTCCTGATCGAGGGCGACCTGAACCCCGACAACAGCGACGT
GGACAAGCTGTTCATCCAGCTGGTGCAGACCTACAACCAGCTGTTCGAGGAAAACCCCATCAACGCCAGC
GGCGTGGACGCCAAGGCCATCCTGTCTGCCAGACTGAGCAAGAGCAGACGGCTGGAAAATCTGATCGCCC
AGCTGCCCGGCGAGAAGAAGAATGGCCTGTTCGGCAACCTGATTGCCCTGAGCCTGGGCCTGACCCCCAA
CTTCAAGAGCAACTTCGACCTGGCCGAGGATGCCAAACTGCAGCTGAGCAAGGACACCTACGACGACGAC
CTGGACAACCTGCTGGCCCAGATCGGCGACCAGTACGCCGACCTGTTTCTGGCCGCCAAGAACCTGTCCG
ACGCCATCCTGCTGAGCGACATCCTGAGAGTGAACACCGAGATCACCAAGGCCCCCCTGAGCGCCTCTAT
GATCAAGAGATACGACGAGCACCACCAGGACCTGACCCTGCTGAAAGCTCTCGTGCGGCAGCAGCTGCCT
GAGAAGTACAAAGAGATTTTCTTCGACCAGAGCAAGAACGGCTACGCCGGCTACATTGACGGCGGAGCCA
GCCAGGAAGAGTTCTACAAGTTCATCAAGCCCATCCTGGAAAAGATGGACGGCACCGAGGAACTGCTCGT
GAAGCTGAACAGAGAGGACCTGCTGCGGAAGCAGCGGACCTTCGACAACGGCAGCATCCCCCACCAGATC
CACCTGGGAGAGCTGCACGCCATTCTGCGGCGGCAGGAAGATTTTTACCCATTCCTGAAGGACAACCGGG
AAAAGATCGAGAAGATCCTGACCTTCCGCATCCCCTACTACGTGGGCCCTCTGGCCAGGGGAAACAGCAG
ATTCGCCTGGATGACCAGAAAGAGCGAGGAAACCATCACCCCCTGGAACTTCGAGGAAGTGGTGGACAAG
GGCGCTTCCGCCCAGAGCTTCATCGAGCGGATGACCAACTTCGATAAGAACCTGCCCAACGAGAAGGTGC
TGCCCAAGCACAGCCTGCTGTACGAGTACTTCACCGTGTATAACGAGCTGACCAAAGTGAAATACGTGAC
CGAGGGAATGAGAAAGCCCGCCTTCCTGAGCGGCGAGCAGAAAAAGGCCATCGTGGACCTGCTGTTCAAG
ACCAACCGGAAAGTGACCGTGAAGCAGCTGAAAGAGGACTACTTCAAGAAAATCGAGTGCTTCGACTCCG
TGGAAATCTCCGGCGTGGAAGATCGGTTCAACGCCTCCCTGGGCACATACCACGATCTGCTGAAAATTAT
CAAGGACAAGGACTTCCTGGACAATGAGGAAAACGAGGACATTCTGGAAGATATCGTGCTGACCCTGACA
CTGTTTGAGGACAGAGAGATGATCGAGGAACGGCTGAAAACCTATGCCCACCTGTTCGACGACAAAGTGA
TGAAGCAGCTGAAGCGGCGGAGATACACCGGCTGGGGCAGGCTGAGCCGGAAGCTGATCAACGGCATCCG
GGACAAGCAGTCCGGCAAGACAATCCTGGATTTCCTGAAGTCCGACGGCTTCGCCAACAGAAACTTCATG
CAGCTGATCCACGACGACAGCCTGACCTTTAAAGAGGACATCCAGAAAGCCCAGGTGTCCGGCCAGGGCG
ATAGCCTGCACGAGCACATTGCCAATCTGGCCGGCAGCCCCGCCATTAAGAAGGGCATCCTGCAGACAGT
GAAGGTGGTGGACGAGCTGGTGAAAGTGATGGGCCGGCACAAGCCCGAGAACATCGTGATCGAAATGGCC
AGAGAGAACCAGACCACCCAGAAGGGACAGAAGAACAGCCGCGAGAGAATGAAGCGGATCGAAGAGGGCA
TCAAAGAGCTGGGCAGCCAGATCCTGAAAGAACACCCCGTGGAAAACACCCAGCTGCAGAACGAGAAGCT
GTACCTGTACTACCTGCAGAATGGGCGGGATATGTACGTGGACCAGGAACTGGACATCAACCGGCTGTCC
GACTACGATGTGGACCACATCGTGCCTCAGAGCTTTCTGAAGGACGACTCCATCGACAACAAGGTGCTGA
CCAGAAGCGACAAGAACCGGGGCAAGAGCGACAACGTGCCCTCCGAAGAGGTCGTGAAGAAGATGAAGAA
CTACTGGCGGCAGCTGCTGAACGCCAAGCTGATTACCCAGAGAAAGTTCGACAATCTGACCAAGGCCGAG
AGAGGCGGCCTGAGCGAACTGGATAAGGCCGGCTTCATCAAGAGACAGCTGGTGGAAACCCGGCAGATCA
CAAAGCACGTGGCACAGATCCTGGACTCCCGGATGAACACTAAGTACGACGAGAATGACAAGCTGATCCG
GGAAGTGAAAGTGATCACCCTGAAGTCCAAGCTGGTGTCCGATTTCCGGAAGGATTTCCAGTTTTACAAA
GTGCGCGAGATCAACAACTACCACCACGCCCACGACGCCTACCTGAACGCCGTCGTGGGAACCGCCCTGA
TCAAAAAGTACCCTAAGCTGGAAAGCGAGTTCGTGTACGGCGACTACAAGGTGTACGACGTGCGGAAGAT
GATCGCCAAGAGCGAGCAGGAAATCGGCAAGGCTACCGCCAAGTACTTCTTCTACAGCAACATCATGAAC
TTTTTCAAGACCGAGATTACCCTGGCCAACGGCGAGATCCGGAAGCGGCCTCTGATCGAGACAAACGGCG
AAACCGGGGAGATCGTGTGGGATAAGGGCCGGGATTTTGCCACCGTGCGGAAAGTGCTGAGCATGCCCCA
AGTGAATATCGTGAAAAAGACCGAGGTGCAGACAGGCGGCTTCAGCAAAGAGTCTATCCTGCCCAAGAGG
AACAGCGATAAGCTGATCGCCAGAAAGAAGGACTGGGACCCTAAGAAGTACGGCGGCTTCGACAGCCCCA
CCGTGGCCTATTCTGTGCTGGTGGTGGCCAAAGTGGAAAAGGGCAAGTCCAAGAAACTGAAGAGTGTGAA
AGAGCTGCTGGGGATCACCATCATGGAAAGAAGCAGCTTCGAGAAGAATCCCATCGACTTTCTGGAAGCC
AAGGGCTACAAAGAAGTGAAAAAGGACCTGATCATCAAGCTGCCTAAGTACTCCCTGTTCGAGCTGGAAA
ACGGCCGGAAGAGAATGCTGGCCTCTGCCGGCGAACTGCAGAAGGGAAACGAACTGGCCCTGCCCTCCAA
ATATGTGAACTTCCTGTACCTGGCCAGCCACTATGAGAAGCTGAAGGGCTCCCCCGAGGATAATGAGCAG
AAACAGCTGTTTGTGGAACAGCACAAGCACTACCTGGACGAGATCATCGAGCAGATCAGCGAGTTCTCCA
AGAGAGTGATCCTGGCCGACGCTAATCTGGACAAAGTGCTGTCCGCCTACAACAAGCACCGGGATAAGCC
CATCAGAGAGCAGGCCGAGAATATCATCCACCTGTTTACCCTGACCAATCTGGGAGCCCCTGCCGCCTTC
AAGTACTTTGACACCACCATCGACCGGAAGAGGTACACCAGCACCAAAGAGGTGCTGGACGCCACCCTGA
TCCACCAGAGCATCACCGGCCTGTACGAGACACGGATCGACCTGTCTCAGCTGGGAGGCGACAGCGCTGG
AGGAGGTGGAAGCGGAGGAGGAGGAAGCGGAGGAGGAGGTAGCGGACCTAAGAAAAAGAGGAAGGTGATG
GGCAAAGGAGATCCTAAGAAGCCGAGAGGCAAAATGTCATCATATGCATTTTTTGTGCAAACTTGTCGGG
AGGAGCATAAGAAGAAGCACCCAGATGCTTCAGTCAACTTCTCAGAGTTTTCTAAGAAGTGCTCAGAGAG
GTGGAAGACCATGTCTGCTAAAGAGAAAGGAAAATTTGAAGATATGGCAAAGGCGGACAAGGCCCGTTAT
GAAAGAGAAATGAAAACCTATATCCCTCCCAAAGGGGAGACAAAAAAGAAGTTCAAGGATCCCAATGCAC
CCAAGAGGCCTCCTTCGGCCTTCTTCCTCTTCTGCTCTGAGTATCGCCCAAAAATCAAAGGAGAACATCC
TGGCCTGTCCATTGGTGATGTTGCGAAGAAACTGGGAGAGATGTGGAATAACACTGCTGCAGATGACAAG
CAGCCTTATGAAAAGAAGGCTGCGAAGCTGAAGGAAAAATACGAAAAGGATATTGCTGCATATCGAGCTA
AAGGAAAGCCTGATGCAGCAAAAAAGGGAGTTGTCAAGGCTGAAAAAAGCAAGAAAAAGAAGGAAGAGGA
GGAAGATGAGGAAGATGAAGAGGATGAGGAGGAGGAGGAAGATGAAGAAGATGAAGATGAAGAAGAAGAT
GATGATGATGAAGACCCAGCTTTCTTGTACAAAGTTGGCATTATAAGAAAGCATTGCTTATCAATTTGTT
GCAACGAACAGGTCACTATCAGTCAAAATAAAATCATTATTTGCCATCCAGCTGATATCCCCTATAGTGA
GTCGTATTACATGGTCATAGCTGTTTCCTGGCAGCTCTGGCCCGTGTCTCAAAATCTCTGATGTTACATT
GCACAAGATAAAATAATATCATCATGAACAATAAAACTGTCTGCTTACATAAACAGTAATACAAGGGGTG
TTATGAGCCATATTCAACGGGAAACGTCGAGGCCGCGATTAAATTCCAACATGGATGCTGATTTATATGG
GTATAAATGGGCTCGCGATAATGTCGGGCAATCAGGTGCGACAATCTATCGCTTGTATGGGAAGCCCGAT
GCGCCAGAGTTGTTTCTGAAACATGGCAAAGGTAGCGTTGCCAATGATGTTACAGATGAGATGGTCAGAC
TAAACTGGCTGACGGAATTTATGCCTCTTCCGACCATCAAGCATTTTATCCGTACTCCTGATGATGCATG
GTTACTCACCACTGCGATCCCCGGAAAAACAGCATTCCAGGTATTAGAAGAATATCCTGATTCAGGTGAA
AATATTGTTGATGCGCTGGCAGTGTTCCTGCGCCGGTTGCATTCGATTCCTGTTTGTAATTGTCCTTTTA
ACAGCGATCGCGTATTTCGTCTCGCTCAGGCGCAATCACGAATGAATAACGGTTTGGTTGATGCGAGTGA
TTTTGATGACGAGCGTAATGGCTGGCCTGTTGAACAAGTCTGGAAAGAAATGCATAAACTTTTGCCATTC
TCACCGGATTCAGTCGTCACTCATGGTGATTTCTCACTTGATAACCTTATTTTTGACGAGGGGAAATTAA
TAGGTTGTATTGATGTTGGACGAGTCGGAATCGCAGACCGATACCAGGATCTTGCCATCCTATGGAACTG
CCTCGGTGAGTTTTCTCCTTCATTACAGAAACGGCTTTTTCAAAAATATGGTATTGATAATCCTGATATG
AATAAATTGCAGTTTCATTTGATGCTCGATGAGTTTTTCTAATCAGAATTGGTTAATTGGTTGTAACACT
GGCAGAGCATTACGCTGACTTGACGGGACGGCGCAAGCTCATGACCAAAATCCCTTAACGTGAGTTACGC
GTCGTTCCACTGAGCGTCAGACCCCGTAGAAAAGATCAAAGGATCTTCTTGAGATCCTTTTTTTCTGCGC
GTAATCTGCTGCTTGCAAACAAAAAAACCACCGCTACCAGCGGTGGTTTGTTTGCCGGATCAAGAGCTAC
CAACTCTTTTTCCGAAGGTAACTGGCTTCAGCAGAGCGCAGATACCAAATACTGTTCTTCTAGTGTAGCC
GTAGTTAGGCCACCACTTCAAGAACTCTGTAGCACCGCCTACATACCTCGCTCTGCTAATCCTGTTACCA
GTGGCTGCTGCCAGTGGCGATAAGTCGTGTCTTACCGGGTTGGACTCAAGACGATAGTTACCGGATAAGG
CGCAGCGGTCGGGCTGAACGGGGGGTTCGTGCACACAGCCCAGCTTGGAGCGAACGACCTACACCGAACT
GAGATACCTACAGCGTGAGCTATGAGAAAGCGCCACGCTTCCCGAAGGGAGAAAGGCGGACAGGTATCCG
GTAAGCGGCAGGGTCGGAACAGGAGAGCGCACGAGGGAGCTTCCAGGGGGAAACGCCTGGTATCTTTATA
GTCCTGTCGGGTTTCGCCACCTCTGACTTGAGCGTCGATTTTTGTGATGCTCGTCAGGGGGGCGGAGCCT
ATGGAAAAACGCCAGCAACGCGGCCTTTTTACGGTTCCTGGCCTTTTGCTGGCCTTTTGCTCACATGTT
Features (pLannotate 1.2.2; 12 found; start..end, strand, type, name):
    121..213     +  CDS            lacI (fragment): lac repressor; lacI; The lac repressor binds to the lac operator to inhibit transcription in E. coli. This inhibition can be relieved by adding lactose or isopropyl-β-D-thiogalactopyranoside (IPTG).
    268..295     -  terminator     rrnB T2 terminator: transcription terminator T2 from the E. coli rrnB gene
    427..470     +  terminator     rrnB T1 terminator: Escherichia coli rrnB; transcription terminator T1 from the E. coli rrnB gene
    517..553     -  CDS            lacZα (fragment): LacZα fragment of β-galactosidase; lacZ fragment
    569..668     +  protein_bind   attL1: mutant version of attL; recombination site for the Gateway® LR reaction LR Clonase™
    674..721     +  CDS            nucleoplasmin NLS: bipartite nuclear localization signal from nucleoplasmin
    721..4822    +  CDS            Cas9 (fragment): Cas9 (Csn1) endonuclease from the Streptococcus pyogenes Type II CRISPR/Cas system generates RNA-guided double strand breaks in DNA
   4898..5440    +  CDS            HMGB1 (fragment): HMGB1_BOVIN - Also known as HMG1. Experimental evidence at protein level: Swiss-Prot protein existence level 1. In the extracellular compartment (following either active secretion or passive release)involved in regulation of the inflammatory response. Fully reduced HGMB1 (which subsequently gets oxidized after release) in association with CXCL12 mediates the recruitment of inflammatory cells during the initial phase of tissue injury; the CXCL12:HMGB1 complex triggers CXCR4 homodimerization (By similarity). Induces the migration of monocyte-derived immature dendritic cells and seems to regulate
   5544..5643    -  protein_bind   attL2: mutant version of attL; recombination site for the Gateway® LR reaction LR Clonase™
   5661..5679    -  promoter       T7 promoter: promoter for bacteriophage T7 RNA polymerase
   5813..6622    +  CDS            KanR: aminoglycoside phosphotransferase; aph(3')-Ia; confers resistance to kanamycin in bacteria or G418 (Geneticin®) in eukaryotes
   6769..7357    +  rep_origin     ori: high-copy-number ColE1/pMB1/pBR322/pUC origin of replication
