[The description below was written by a language model from this plasmid's Addgene catalogue record and pLannotate feature annotations shown in this document.]
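Description:
pDONR221 Cas9-HMGB1 is a Gateway entry clone of about 7.4 kb built on the pDONR221 backbone. It is intended as a shuttle intermediate for cloning in E. coli rather than as an expression plasmid in its own right. It replicates from a high-copy ColE1/pUC-type origin and is selected with kanamycin through the aph(3')-Ia (KanR) gene. rrnB T1 and T2 terminators lie upstream of the cloning region, where they insulate the insert from read-through transcription. The short lacI and lacZα fragments that were annotated are backbone remnants with no evident functional role.

The payload sits between attL1 and attL2, the recombination sites used in the LR Clonase reaction to transfer an insert directionally into an attR-containing destination vector. The insert is a synthetic fusion open reading frame. It begins with a bipartite nucleoplasmin nuclear localization signal, followed by the Streptococcus pyogenes Cas9 endonuclease, and then, after a short unannotated gap that presumably acts as a linker, an HMGB1 coding segment. The annotation tool matched this segment to a bovine HMGB1 reference entry, but the record lists the insert only as synthetic, so the species of origin is not stated. HMGB1 is a chromatin-associated high-mobility-group protein.

No promoter drives the fusion within the entry clone. The only annotated promoter is a T7 promoter outside attL2, on the reverse strand and pointing toward the insert. Expression therefore depends on the promoter and other elements supplied by the chosen destination vector. The associated publication examined Cas9 fusion proteins for their effects on genome editing, and this clone is one such fusion candidate.
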