Addgene plasmid #183198: pDONR221 Cas9-HMGB1
Purpose: Entry clone
Depositing lab: Emma Haapaniemi. Depositing organization: University of Oslo, Norwegian Centre for Molecular Biosciences and Medicine (NCMBM). Publication: Rapid genome editing by CRISPR-Cas9-POLD3 fusion. Reint G, Li Z, Labun K, Keskitalo S, Soppa I, Mamia K, Tolo E, Szymanska M, Meza-Zepeda LA, Lorenz S, Cieslar-Pobuda A, Hu X, Bordin DL, Staerk J, Valen E, Schmierer B, Varjosalo M, Taipale J, Haapaniemi E. Elife. 2021 Dec 13;10. pii: 75415. doi: 10.7554/eLife.75415. PubMed 34898428.
Backbone
  Vector backbone: pDONR221 (2184742_AE175)
  Backbone manufacturer: Thermo Fisher Scientific
  Vector type: CRISPR ; Gateway entry clone
Growth in bacteria
  Bacterial resistance: Kanamycin, 50 μg/mL
  Growth temperature: 37°C
  Growth strain: DH5alpha
  Copy number: High Copy
Gene/Insert
  Gene/Insert name: Cas9-HMGB1
  Species: Synthetic
  Mutation: n/a
  Cloning method: Gateway Cloning
  Sequencing primers: 5′ Unknown
Terms and licenses: Academic/Nonprofit Terms; Industry Terms: Not Available to Industry
How to cite: pDONR221 Cas9-HMGB1 was a gift from Emma Haapaniemi (Addgene plasmid # 183198 ; http://n2t.net/addgene:183198 ; RRID:Addgene_183198)
