>Addgene plasmid #183198 | pDONR221 Cas9-HMGB1 | depositor partial sequence | sequence record 355128 | Insert sequence
ATGAAAAGGCCGGCGGCCACGAAAAAGGCCGGCCAGGCAAAAAAGAAAAAGGACAAGAAGTACAGCATCG
GCCTGGACATCGGCACCAACTCTGTGGGCTGGGCCGTGATCACCGACGAGTACAAGGTGCCCAGCAAGAA
ATTCAAGGTGCTGGGCAACACCGACCGGCACAGCATCAAGAAGAACCTGATCGGAGCCCTGCTGTTCGAC
AGCGGCGAAACAGCCGAGGCCACCCGGCTGAAGAGAACCGCCAGAAGAAGATACACCAGACGGAAGAACC
GGATCTGCTATCTGCAAGAGATCTTCAGCAACGAGATGGCCAAGGTGGACGACAGCTTCTTCCACAGACT
GGAAGAGTCCTTCCTGGTGGAAGAGGATAAGAAGCACGAGCGGCACCCCATCTTCGGCAACATCGTGGAC
GAGGTGGCCTACCACGAGAAGTACCCCACCATCTACCACCTGAGAAAGAAACTGGTGGACAGCACCGACA
AGGCCGACCTGCGGCTGATCTATCTGGCCCTGGCCCACATGATCAAGTTCCGGGGCCACTTCCTGATCGA
GGGCGACCTGAACCCCGACAACAGCGACGTGGACAAGCTGTTCATCCAGCTGGTGCAGACCTACAACCAG
CTGTTCGAGGAAAACCCCATCAACGCCAGCGGCGTGGACGCCAAGGCCATCCTGTCTGCCAGACTGAGCA
AGAGCAGACGGCTGGAAAATCTGATCGCCCAGCTGCCCGGCGAGAAGAAGAATGGCCTGTTCGGCAACCT
GATTGCCCTGAGCCTGGGCCTGACCCCCAACTTCAAGAGCAACTTCGACCTGGCCGAGGATGCCAAACTG
CAGCTGAGCAAGGACACCTACGACGACGACCTGGACAACCTGCTGGCCCAGATCGGCGACCAGTACGCCG
ACCTGTTTCTGGCCGCCAAGAACCTGTCCGACGCCATCCTGCTGAGCGACATCCTGAGAGTGAACACCGA
GATCACCAAGGCCCCCCTGAGCGCCTCTATGATCAAGAGATACGACGAGCACCACCAGGACCTGACCCTG
CTGAAAGCTCTCGTGCGGCAGCAGCTGCCTGAGAAGTACAAAGAGATTTTCTTCGACCAGAGCAAGAACG
GCTACGCCGGCTACATTGACGGCGGAGCCAGCCAGGAAGAGTTCTACAAGTTCATCAAGCCCATCCTGGA
AAAGATGGACGGCACCGAGGAACTGCTCGTGAAGCTGAACAGAGAGGACCTGCTGCGGAAGCAGCGGACC
TTCGACAACGGCAGCATCCCCCACCAGATCCACCTGGGAGAGCTGCACGCCATTCTGCGGCGGCAGGAAG
ATTTTTACCCATTCCTGAAGGACAACCGGGAAAAGATCGAGAAGATCCTGACCTTCCGCATCCCCTACTA
CGTGGGCCCTCTGGCCAGGGGAAACAGCAGATTCGCCTGGATGACCAGAAAGAGCGAGGAAACCATCACC
CCCTGGAACTTCGAGGAAGTGGTGGACAAGGGCGCTTCCGCCCAGAGCTTCATCGAGCGGATGACCAACT
TCGATAAGAACCTGCCCAACGAGAAGGTGCTGCCCAAGCACAGCCTGCTGTACGAGTACTTCACCGTGTA
TAACGAGCTGACCAAAGTGAAATACGTGACCGAGGGAATGAGAAAGCCCGCCTTCCTGAGCGGCGAGCAG
AAAAAGGCCATCGTGGACCTGCTGTTCAAGACCAACCGGAAAGTGACCGTGAAGCAGCTGAAAGAGGACT
ACTTCAAGAAAATCGAGTGCTTCGACTCCGTGGAAATCTCCGGCGTGGAAGATCGGTTCAACGCCTCCCT
GGGCACATACCACGATCTGCTGAAAATTATCAAGGACAAGGACTTCCTGGACAATGAGGAAAACGAGGAC
ATTCTGGAAGATATCGTGCTGACCCTGACACTGTTTGAGGACAGAGAGATGATCGAGGAACGGCTGAAAA
CCTATGCCCACCTGTTCGACGACAAAGTGATGAAGCAGCTGAAGCGGCGGAGATACACCGGCTGGGGCAG
GCTGAGCCGGAAGCTGATCAACGGCATCCGGGACAAGCAGTCCGGCAAGACAATCCTGGATTTCCTGAAG
TCCGACGGCTTCGCCAACAGAAACTTCATGCAGCTGATCCACGACGACAGCCTGACCTTTAAAGAGGACA
TCCAGAAAGCCCAGGTGTCCGGCCAGGGCGATAGCCTGCACGAGCACATTGCCAATCTGGCCGGCAGCCC
CGCCATTAAGAAGGGCATCCTGCAGACAGTGAAGGTGGTGGACGAGCTGGTGAAAGTGATGGGCCGGCAC
AAGCCCGAGAACATCGTGATCGAAATGGCCAGAGAGAACCAGACCACCCAGAAGGGACAGAAGAACAGCC
GCGAGAGAATGAAGCGGATCGAAGAGGGCATCAAAGAGCTGGGCAGCCAGATCCTGAAAGAACACCCCGT
GGAAAACACCCAGCTGCAGAACGAGAAGCTGTACCTGTACTACCTGCAGAATGGGCGGGATATGTACGTG
GACCAGGAACTGGACATCAACCGGCTGTCCGACTACGATGTGGACCACATCGTGCCTCAGAGCTTTCTGA
AGGACGACTCCATCGACAACAAGGTGCTGACCAGAAGCGACAAGAACCGGGGCAAGAGCGACAACGTGCC
CTCCGAAGAGGTCGTGAAGAAGATGAAGAACTACTGGCGGCAGCTGCTGAACGCCAAGCTGATTACCCAG
AGAAAGTTCGACAATCTGACCAAGGCCGAGAGAGGCGGCCTGAGCGAACTGGATAAGGCCGGCTTCATCA
AGAGACAGCTGGTGGAAACCCGGCAGATCACAAAGCACGTGGCACAGATCCTGGACTCCCGGATGAACAC
TAAGTACGACGAGAATGACAAGCTGATCCGGGAAGTGAAAGTGATCACCCTGAAGTCCAAGCTGGTGTCC
GATTTCCGGAAGGATTTCCAGTTTTACAAAGTGCGCGAGATCAACAACTACCACCACGCCCACGACGCCT
ACCTGAACGCCGTCGTGGGAACCGCCCTGATCAAAAAGTACCCTAAGCTGGAAAGCGAGTTCGTGTACGG
CGACTACAAGGTGTACGACGTGCGGAAGATGATCGCCAAGAGCGAGCAGGAAATCGGCAAGGCTACCGCC
AAGTACTTCTTCTACAGCAACATCATGAACTTTTTCAAGACCGAGATTACCCTGGCCAACGGCGAGATCC
GGAAGCGGCCTCTGATCGAGACAAACGGCGAAACCGGGGAGATCGTGTGGGATAAGGGCCGGGATTTTGC
CACCGTGCGGAAAGTGCTGAGCATGCCCCAAGTGAATATCGTGAAAAAGACCGAGGTGCAGACAGGCGGC
TTCAGCAAAGAGTCTATCCTGCCCAAGAGGAACAGCGATAAGCTGATCGCCAGAAAGAAGGACTGGGACC
CTAAGAAGTACGGCGGCTTCGACAGCCCCACCGTGGCCTATTCTGTGCTGGTGGTGGCCAAAGTGGAAAA
GGGCAAGTCCAAGAAACTGAAGAGTGTGAAAGAGCTGCTGGGGATCACCATCATGGAAAGAAGCAGCTTC
GAGAAGAATCCCATCGACTTTCTGGAAGCCAAGGGCTACAAAGAAGTGAAAAAGGACCTGATCATCAAGC
TGCCTAAGTACTCCCTGTTCGAGCTGGAAAACGGCCGGAAGAGAATGCTGGCCTCTGCCGGCGAACTGCA
GAAGGGAAACGAACTGGCCCTGCCCTCCAAATATGTGAACTTCCTGTACCTGGCCAGCCACTATGAGAAG
CTGAAGGGCTCCCCCGAGGATAATGAGCAGAAACAGCTGTTTGTGGAACAGCACAAGCACTACCTGGACG
AGATCATCGAGCAGATCAGCGAGTTCTCCAAGAGAGTGATCCTGGCCGACGCTAATCTGGACAAAGTGCT
GTCCGCCTACAACAAGCACCGGGATAAGCCCATCAGAGAGCAGGCCGAGAATATCATCCACCTGTTTACC
CTGACCAATCTGGGAGCCCCTGCCGCCTTCAAGTACTTTGACACCACCATCGACCGGAAGAGGTACACCA
GCACCAAAGAGGTGCTGGACGCCACCCTGATCCACCAGAGCATCACCGGCCTGTACGAGACACGGATCGA
CCTGTCTCAGCTGGGAGGCGACAGCGCTGGAGGAGGTGGAAGCGGAGGAGGAGGAAGCGGAGGAGGAGGT
AGCGGACCTAAGAAAAAGAGGAAGGTGATGGGCAAAGGAGATCCTAAGAAGCCGAGAGGCAAAATGTCAT
CATATGCATTTTTTGTGCAAACTTGTCGGGAGGAGCATAAGAAGAAGCACCCAGATGCTTCAGTCAACTT
CTCAGAGTTTTCTAAGAAGTGCTCAGAGAGGTGGAAGACCATGTCTGCTAAAGAGAAAGGAAAATTTGAA
GATATGGCAAAGGCGGACAAGGCCCGTTATGAAAGAGAAATGAAAACCTATATCCCTCCCAAAGGGGAGA
CAAAAAAGAAGTTCAAGGATCCCAATGCACCCAAGAGGCCTCCTTCGGCCTTCTTCCTCTTCTGCTCTGA
GTATCGCCCAAAAATCAAAGGAGAACATCCTGGCCTGTCCATTGGTGATGTTGCGAAGAAACTGGGAGAG
ATGTGGAATAACACTGCTGCAGATGACAAGCAGCCTTATGAAAAGAAGGCTGCGAAGCTGAAGGAAAAAT
ACGAAAAGGATATTGCTGCATATCGAGCTAAAGGAAAGCCTGATGCAGCAAAAAAGGGAGTTGTCAAGGC
TGAAAAAAGCAAGAAAAAGAAGGAAGAGGAGGAAGATGAGGAAGATGAAGAGGATGAGGAGGAGGAGGAA
GATGAAGAAGATGAAGATGAAGAAGAAGATGATGATGATGAA
