>Addgene plasmid #183198 | pDONR221 Cas9-HMGB1 | depositor partial sequence | sequence record 355140 | Partial sequence
GAAGGCCGTCAAGGCCGCATCTCGAGAGCTGGGAGGCGACAGCGCTGGAGGAGGTGGAAGCGGAGGAGGA
GGAAGCGGAGGAGGAGGTAGCGGACCTAAGAAAAAGAGGAAGGTGATGGGCAAAGGAGATCCTAAGAAGC
CGAGAGGCAAAATGTCATCATATGCATTTTTTGTGCAAACTTGTCGGGAGGAGCATAAGAAGAAGCACCC
AGATGCTTCAGTCAACTTCTCAGAGTTTTCTAAGAAGTGCTCAGAGAGGTGGAAGACCATGTCTGCTAAA
GAGAAAGGAAAATTTGAAGATATGGCAAAGGCGGACAAGGCCCGTTATGAAAGAGAAATGAAAACCTATA
TCCCTCCCAAAGGGGAGACAAAAAAGAAGTTCAAGGATCCCAATGCACCCAAGAGGCCTCCTTCGGCCTT
CTTCCTCTTCTGCTCTGAGTATCGCCCAAAAATCAAAGGAGAACATCCTGGCCTGTCCATTGGTGATGTT
GCGAAGAAACTGGGAGAGATGTGGAATAACACTGCTGCAGATGACAAGCAGCCTTATGAAAAGAAGGCTG
CGAAGCTGAAGGAAAAATACGAAAAGGATATTGCTGCATATCGAGCTAAAGGAAAGCCTGATGCAGCAAA
AAAGGGAGTTGTCAAGGCTGAAAAAAGCAAGAAAAAGAAGGAAGAGGAGGAAGATGAGGAAGATGAAGAG
GATGAGGAGGAGGAGGAAGATGAAGAAGATGAAGATGAAGAAGAAGATGATGATGATGAAGACCCAGCTT
TCTTGTACAAAGTTGGCATTATAAGAAAGCATTGCTTATCAATTTGTTGCAACGAACAGGTCACTATCAG
TCAAAATAAAATCATTATTTGCCATCCAGCTGATATCCCCTATAGTGAGTCGTATTACATGGTCATAGCT
GTTTCCTGGCAGCTCTGGCCCGTGTCTCAAAATCTCTGATGTTACATTGCACAAGATAAAATAATATCAT
CATGAACAATAAAACTGTCTGCTTACATAAACAGTAATACAAGGGGTGTTATGAGCCATATTCAACGGGA
AACGTCGAGGCCGCGATTAAATTCCAACATGGATGCTGATTTATATGGGTATAAATGGGCTCGCGATAAT
GTCGGGCAATCAGGTGCGACAATCTATCGCTTGTATGGGAAGCCCGATGCGCCAGAGTTGTTTCTGAAAC
ATGGCAAAGGTAGCGTTGCCAATGATGTTACAGATGAGATGGTCAGACTAAACTGGCTGACGGAATTTAT
GCCTCTTCCGACCATCAAGCATTTTATCCGTACTCCTGATGATGCATGGTTACTCACCACTGCGATCCCC
GGAAAAACAGCATTCCAGGTATTAGAAGAATATCCTGATTCAGGTGAAAATATTGTTGATGCGCTGGCAG
TGTTCCTGCGCCGGTTGCATTCGATTCCTGTTTGTAATTGTCCTTTTAACAGCGATCGCGTATTTCGTCT
CGCTCGAGCTGGGCCTCATGGGCCTTCC
