>Addgene plasmid #183198 | pDONR221 Cas9-HMGB1 | depositor partial sequence | sequence record 355142 | pDONR221 Cas9-HMGB1 sequence 4761 bps
CTTTCCTGCGTTATCCCCTGATTCTGTGGATAACCGTATTACCGCCTTTGAGTGAGCTGATACCGCTCGC
CGCAGCCGAACGACCGAGCGCAGCGAGTCAGTGAGCGAGGAAGCGGAAGAGCGCCCAATACGCAAACCGC
CTCTCCCCGCGCGTTGGCCGATTCATTAATGCAGCTGGCACGACAGGTTTCCCGACTGGAAAGCGGGCAG
TGAGCGCAACGCAATTAATACGCGTACCGCTAGCCAGGAAGAGTTTGTAGAAACGCAAAAAGGCCATCCG
TCAGGATGGCCTTCTGCTTAGTTTGATGCCTGGCAGTTTATGGCGGGCGTCCTGCCCGCCACCCTCCGGG
CCGTTGCTTCACAACGTTCAAATCCGCTCCCGGCGGATTTGTCCTACTCAGGAGAGCGTTCACCGACAAA
CAACAGATAAAACGAAAGGCCCAGTCTTCCGACTGAGCCTTTCGTTTTATTTGATGCCTGGCAGTTCCCT
ACTCTCGCGTTAACGCTAGCATGGATGTTTTCCCAGTCACGACGTTGTAAAACGACGGCCAGTCTTAAGC
TCGGGCCCCAAATAATGATTTTATTTTGACTGATAGTGACCTGTTCGTTGCAACAAATTGATGAGCAATG
CTTTTTTATAATGCCAACTTTGTACAAAAAAGCTGAACGAGAAACGTAAAATGATATAAATATCAATATA
TTAAATTAGATTTTGCATAAAAAACAGACTACATAATACTGTAAAACACAACATATCCAGTCACTATGAA
TCAACTACTTAGATGGTATTAGTGACCTGTAGTCGACCGACAGCCTTCCAAATGTTCTTCGGGTGATGCT
GCCAACTTAGTCGACCGACAGCCTTCCAAATGTTCTTCTCAAACGGAATCGTCGTATCCAGCCTACTCGC
TATTGTCCTCAATGCCGTATTAAATCATAAAAAGAAATAAGAAAAAGAGGTGCGAGCCTCTTTTTTGTGT
GACAAAATAAAAACATCTACCTATTCATATACGCTAGTGTCATAGTCCTGAAAATCATCTGCATCAAGAA
CAATTTCACAACTCTTATACTTTTCTCTTACAAGTCGTTCGGCTTCATCTGGATTTTCAGCCTCTATACT
TACTAAACGTGATAAAGTTTCTGTAATTTCTACTGTATCGACCTGCAGACTGGCTGTGTATAAGGGAGCC
TGACATTTATATTCCCCAGAACATCAGGTTAATGGCGTTTTTGATGTCATTTTCGCGGTGGCTGAGATCA
GCCACTTCTTCCCCGATAACGGAGACCGGCACACTGGCCATATCGGTGGTCATCATGCGCCAGCTTTCAT
CCCCGATATGCACCACCGGGTAAAGTTCACGGGAGACTTTATCTGACAGCAGACGTGCACTGGCCAGGGG
GATCACCATCCGTCGCCCGGGCGTGTCAATAATATCACTCTGTACATCCACAAACAGACGATAACGGCTC
TCTCTTTTATAGGTGTAAACCTTAAACTGCATTTCACCAGCCCCTGTTCTCGTCAGCAAAAGAGCCGTTC
ATTTCAATAAACCGGGCGACCTCAGCCATCCCTTCCTGATTTTCCGCTTTCCAGCGTTCGGCACGCAGAC
GACGGGCTTCATTCTGCATGGTTGTGCTTACCAGACCGGAGATATTGACATCATATATGCCTTGAGCAAC
TGATAGCTGTCGCTGTCAACTGTCACTGTAATACGCTGCTTCATAGCATACCTCTTTTTGACATACTTCG
GGTATACATATCAGTATATATTCTTATACCGCAAAAATCAGCGCGCAAATACGCATACTGTTATCTGGCT
TTTAGTAAGCCGGATCCACGCGGCGTTTACGCCCCCCCTGCCACTCATCGCAGTACTGTTGTAATTCATT
AAGCATTCTGCCGACATGGAAGCCATCACAAACGGCATGATGAACCTGAATCGCCAGCGGCATCAGCACC
TTGTCGCCTTGCGTATAATATTTGCCCATGGTGAAAACGGGGGCGAAGAAGTTGTCCATATTGGCCACGT
TTAAATCAAAACTGGTGAAACTCACCCAGGGATTGGCTGAGACGAAAAACATATTCTCAATAAACCCTTT
AGGGAAATAGGCCAGGTTTTCACCGTAACACGCCACATCTTGCGAATATATGTGTAGAAACTGCCGGAAA
TCGTCGTGGTATTCACTCCAGAGCGATGAAAACGTTTCAGTTTGCTCATGGAAAACGGTGTAACAAGGGT
GAACACTATCCCATATCACCAGCTCACCGTCTTTCATTGCCATACGGAATTCCGGATGAGCATTCATCAG
GCGGGCAAGAATGTGAATAAAGGCCGGATAAAACTTGTGCTTATTTTTCTTTACGGTCTTTAAAAAGGCC
GTAATATCCAGCTGAACGGTCTGGTTATAGGTACATTGAGCAACTGACTGAAATGCCTCAAAATGTTCTT
TACGATGCCATTGGGATATATCAACGGTGGTATATCCAGTGATTTTTTTCTCCATTTTAGCTTCCTTAGC
TCCTGAAAATCTCGATAACTCAAAAAATACGCCCGGTAGTGATCTTATTTCATTATGGTGAAAGTTGGAA
CCTCTTACGTGCCGATCAACGTCTCATTTTCGCCAAAAGTTGGCCCAGGGCTTCCCGGTATCAACAGGGA
CACCAGGATTTATTTATTCTGCGAAGTGATCTTCCGTCACAGGTATTTATTCGGCGCAAAGTGCGTCGGG
TGATGCTGCCAACTTAGTCGACTACAGGTCACTAATACCATCTAAGTAGTTGATTCATAGTGACTGGATA
TGTTGTGTTTTACAGTATTATGTAGTCTGTTTTTTATGCAAAATCTAATTTAATATATTGATATTTATAT
CATTTTACGTTTCTCGTTCAGCTTTCTTGTACAAAGTTGGCATTATAAGAAAGCATTGCTTATCAATTTG
TTGCAACGAACAGGTCACTATCAGTCAAAATAAAATCATTATTTGCCATCCAGCTGATATCCCCTATAGT
GAGTCGTATTACATGGTCATAGCTGTTTCCTGGCAGCTCTGGCCCGTGTCTCAAAATCTCTGATGTTACA
TTGCACAAGATAAAAATATATCATCATGAACAATAAAACTGTCTGCTTACATAAACAGTAATACAAGGGG
TGTTATGAGCCATATTCAACGGGAAACGTCGAGGCCGCGATTAAATTCCAACATGGATGCTGATTTATAT
GGGTATAAATGGGCTCGCGATAATGTCGGGCAATCAGGTGCGACAATCTATCGCTTGTATGGGAAGCCCG
ATGCGCCAGAGTTGTTTCTGAAACATGGCAAAGGTAGCGTTGCCAATGATGTTACAGATGAGATGGTCAG
ACTAAACTGGCTGACGGAATTTATGCCTCTTCCGACCATCAAGCATTTTATCCGTACTCCTGATGATGCA
TGGTTACTCACCACTGCGATCCCCGGAAAAACAGCATTCCAGGTATTAGAAGAATATCCTGATTCAGGTG
AAAATATTGTTGATGCGCTGGCAGTGTTCCTGCGCCGGTTGCATTCGATTCCTGTTTGTAATTGTCCTTT
TAACAGCGATCGCGTATTTCGTCTCGCTCAGGCGCAATCACGAATGAATAACGGTTTGGTTGATGCGAGT
GATTTTGATGACGAGCGTAATGGCTGGCCTGTTGAACAAGTCTGGAAAGAAATGCATAAACTTTTGCCAT
TCTCACCGGATTCAGTCGTCACTCATGGTGATTTCTCACTTGATAACCTTATTTTTGACGAGGGGAAATT
AATAGGTTGTATTGATGTTGGACGAGTCGGAATCGCAGACCGATACCAGGATCTTGCCATCCTATGGAAC
TGCCTCGGTGAGTTTTCTCCTTCATTACAGAAACGGCTTTTTCAAAAATATGGTATTGATAATCCTGATA
TGAATAAATTGCAGTTTCATTTGATGCTCGATGAGTTTTTCTAATCAGAATTGGTTAATTGGTTGTAACA
CTGGCAGAGCATTACGCTGACTTGACGGGACGGCGCAAGCTCATGACCAAAATCCCTTAACGTGAGTTAC
GCGTCGTTCCACTGAGCGTCAGACCCCGTAGAAAAGATCAAAGGATCTTCTTGAGATCCTTTTTTTCTGC
GCGTAATCTGCTGCTTGCAAACAAAAAAACCACCGCTACCAGCGGTGGTTTGTTTGCCGGATCAAGAGCT
ACCAACTCTTTTTCCGAAGGTAACTGGCTTCAGCAGAGCGCAGATACCAAATACTGTTCTTCTAGTGTAG
CCGTAGTTAGGCCACCACTTCAAGAACTCTGTAGCACCGCCTACATACCTCGCTCTGCTAATCCTGTTAC
CAGTGGCTGCTGCCAGTGGCGATAAGTCGTGTCTTACCGGGTTGGACTCAAGACGATAGTTACCGGATAA
GGCGCAGCGGTCGGGCTGAACGGGGGGTTCGTGCACACAGCCCAGCTTGGAGCGAACGACCTACACCGAA
CTGAGATACCTACAGCGTGAGCTATGAGAAAGCGCCACGCTTCCCGAAGGGAGAAAGGCGGACAGGTATC
CGGTAAGCGGCAGGGTCGGAACAGGAGAGCGCACGAGGGAGCTTCCAGGGGGAAACGCCTGGTATCTTTA
TAGTCCTGTCGGGTTTCGCCACCTCTGACTTGAGCGTCGATTTTTGTGATGCTCGTCAGGGGGGCGGAGC
CTATGGAAAAACGCCAGCAACGCGGCCTTTTTACGGTTCCTGGCCTTTTGCTGGCCTTTTGCTCACATGT
T
